>Addgene plasmid #236073 | pT/PGK-mVenus-P2A-NRASG12V | addgene full sequence | sequence record 472890 | Addgene NGS Result
AATTCGAGCTCGGTACCCTACAGTTGAAGTCGGAAGTTTACATACACTTAAGTTGGAGTCATTAAAACTC
GTTTTTCAACTACTCCACAAATTTCTTGTTAACAAACAATAGTTTTGGCAAGTCAGTTAGGACATCTACT
TTGTGCATGACACAAGTCATTTTTCCAACAATTGTTTACAGACAGATTATTTCACTTATAATTCACTGTA
TCACAATTCCAGTGGGTCAGAAGTTTACATACACTAAGTTGACTGTGCCTTTAAACAGCTTGGAAAATTC
CAGAAAATGATGTCATGGCTTTAGAAGCTTCTGATAGACTAATTGACATCATTTGAGTCAATTGGAGGTG
TACCTGTGGATGTATTTCAAGGCGATGTACGGGCCAGATATACGCGTTGACATTGATTATTGACTAGTAA
CGGCCGCCAGTGTGCTGGAATTCTGCAGATATCAAGCTTATCGATTCTACCGGGTAGGGGAGGCGCTTTT
CCCAAGGCAGTCTGGAGCATGCGCTTTAGCAGCCCCGCTGGGCACTTGGCGCTACACAAGTGGCCTCTGG
CCTCGCACACATTCCACATCCACCGGTAGGCGCCAACCGGCTCCGTTCTTTGGTGGCCCCTTCGCGCCAC
CTTCTACTCCTCCCCTAGTCAGGAAGTTCCCCCCCGCCCCGCAGCTCGCGTCGTGCAGGACGTGACAAAT
GGAAGTAGCACGTCTCACTAGTCTCGTGCAGATGGACAGCACCGCTGAGCAATGGAAGCGGGTAGGCCTT
TGGGGCAGCGGCCAATAGCAGCTTTGCTCCTTCGCTTTCTGGGCTCAGAGGCTGGGAAGGGGTGGGTCCG
GGGGCGGGCTCAGGGGCGGGCTCAGGGGCGGGGCGGGGGCCCGAAGGGCCTCCGGGGGCCCCGCATTCTG
CACGCTTCAAAAGCGCACGTCTGCCGCGCTGTTCTCCTCTTCCTCATCTCCCGGCCTTTCGACCGCGGCC
GCATGGTGAGCAAGGGCGAGGAGCTGTTCACCGGGGGGGGGCCCATCCTGGTCGAGCTGGACGGCGACGT
AAACGGCCACAAGTTCAGCGTGTCCGGCGAGGGCGAGGGCGATGCCACCTACGGCAAGCTGACCCTGAAG
CTGATCTGCACCACCGGCAAGCTGCCCGTGCCCTGGCCCACCCTCGTGACCACCCTGGGCTACGGCCTGC
AGTGCTTCGCCCGCTACCCCGACCACATGAAGCAGCACGACTTCTTCAAGTCCGCCATGCCCGAAGGCTA
CGTCCAGGAGCGCACCATCTTCTTCAAGGACGACGGCAACTACAAGACCCGCGCCGAGGTGAAGTTCGAG
GGCGACACCCTGGTGAACCGCATCGAGCTGAAGGGCATCGACTTCAAGGAGGACGGCAACATCCTGGGGC
ACAAGCTGGAGTACAACTACAACAGCCACAACGTCTATATCACCGCCGACAAGCAGAAGAACGGCATCAA
GGCCAACTTCAAGATCCGCCACAACATCGAGGACGGCGGCGTGCAGCTCGCCGACCACTACCAGCAGAAC
ACCCCCATCGGCGACGGCCCCGTGCTGCTGCCCGACAACCACTACCTGAGCTACCAGTCCAAGCTGAGCA
AAGACCCCAACGAGAAGCGCGATCACATGGTCCTGCTGGAGTTCGTGACCGCCGCCGGGATCACTCTCGG
CATGGACGAGCTGTACAAAGGAAGCGGAGCTACTAACTTCAGCCTGCTGAAGCAGGCTGGAGACGTGGAG
GAGAACCCTGGACCTATGACTGAGTACAAACTGGTGGTGGTTGGAGCAGTTGGTGTTGGGAAAAGCGCAC
TGACAATCCAGCTAATCCAGAACCACTTTGTAGATGAATATGATCCCACCATAGAGGATTCTTACAGAAA
ACAAGTGGTTATAGATGGTGAAACCTGTTTGTTGGACATACTGGATACAGCTGGACAAGAAGAGTACAGT
GCCATGAGAGACCAATACATGAGGACAGGCGAAGGCTTCCTCTGTGTATTTGCCATCAATAATAGCAAGT
CATTTGCGGATATTAACCTCTACAGGGAACAGATTAAGCGAGTAAAAGACTCGGATGATGTACCTATGGT
GCTAGTGGGAAACAAGTGTGATTTGCCAACAAGGACAGTTGATACAAAACAAGCCCACGAACTGGCCAAG
AGTTACGGGATTCCATTCATTGAAACCTCAGCCAAGACCAGACAGGGTGTTGAAGATGCTTTTTACACAC
TGGTAAGAGAAATACGCCAGTACCGAATGAAAAAACTCAACAGCAGTGATGATGGGACTCAGGGTTGTAT
GGGATTGCCATGTGTGGTGATGTAAACCGGTAGGCCTCGTACGCTTAATTAACGGATCCGGAATTCCGCC
CCCCCCCCCCCCCCTCTCCCTCCCCCCCCCCTAACGTTACTGGCCGAAGCCGCTTGGAATAAGGCCGGTG
TGCGTTTGTCTATATGTTATTTTCCACCATATTGCCGTCTTTTGGCAATGTGAGGGCCCGGAAACCTGGC
CCTGTCTTCTTGACGAGCATTCCTAGGGGTCTTTCCCCTCTCGCCAAAGGAATGCAAGGTCTGTTGAATG
TCGTGAAGGAAGCAGTTCCTCTGGAAGCTTCTTGAAGACAAACAACGTCTGTAGCGACCCTTTGCAGGCA
GCGGAACCCCCCACCTGGCGACAGGTGCCTCTGCGGCCAAAAGCCACGTGTATAAGATACACCTGCAAAG
GCGGCACAACCCCAGTGCCACGTTGTGAGTTGGATAGTTGTGGAAAGAGTCAAATGGCTCTCCTCAAGCG
TATTCAACAAGGGGCTGAAGGATGCCCAGAAGGTACCCCATTGTATGGGATCTGATCTGGGGCCTCGGTG
CACATGCTTTACATGTGTTTAGTCGAGGTTAAAAAAACGTCTAGGCCCCCCGAACCACGGGGACGTGGTT
TTCCTTTGAAAAACACGATGATAAGCTTGATCACGCGTCTCGAGATATCAGTGGTCCAGGCTCTAGTTTT
GACTCAACAATATCACCAGCTGAAGCCTATAGAGTACGAGCCATAGATAAAATAAAAGATTTTATTTAGT
CTCCAGAAAAAGGGGGGAATGAAAGACCCCACCTGTAGGTTTGGCAAGCTAGCATTCCCGGGAAAACTCA
ACAGCAGTGATGATGGGACTCAGGGTTGTATGGGATTGCCATGTGTGGTGATGTAAGGATCAGCCTCGAC
TGTGCCTTCTAGTTGCCAGCCATCTGTTGTTTGCCCCTCCCCCGTGCCTTCCTTGACCCTGGAAGGTGCC
ACTCCCACTGTCCTTTCCTAATAAAATGAGGAAATTGCATCGCATTGTCTGAGTAGGTGTCATTCTATTC
TGGGGGGTGGGGTGGGGCAGGACAGCAAGGGGGAGGATTGGGAAGACAATAGCAGGCATGCTGGGGATGC
GGTGGGCTCTATGGCTTCTGAGGCGGAAAGAACCAGCCATCACAAAGCTCTGACCTCAATCCTATAGAAA
GGAGGAATGAGCCAAAATTCACCCAACTTATTGTGGGAAGCTTGTGGAAGGCTACTCGAAATGTTTGACC
CAAGTTAAACAATTTAAAGGCAATGCTACCAAATACTAATTGAGTGTATGTTAACTTCTGACCCACTGGG
AATGTGATGAAAGAAATAAAAGCTGAAATGAATCATTCTCTCTACTATTATTCTGATATTTCACATTCTT
AAAATAAAGTGGTGATCCTAACTGACCTTAAGACAGGGAATCTTTACTCGGATTAAATGTCAGGAATTGT
GAAAAAGTGAGTTTAAATGTATTTGGCTAAGGTGTATGTAAACTTCCGACTTCAACTGTAGGGGATCCTC
TAGAGTCGACCTGCAGGCATGCAAGCTTGGCGTAATCATGGTCATAGCTGTTTCCTGTGTGAAATTGTTA
TCCGCTCACAATTCCACACAACATACGAGCCGGAAGCATAAAGTGTAAAGCCTGGGGTGCCTAATGAGTG
AGCTAACTCACATTAATTGCGTTGCGCTCACTGCCCGCTTTCCAGTCGGGAAACCTGTCGTGCCAGCTGC
ATTAATGAATCGGCCAACGCGCGGGGAGAGGCGGTTTGCGTATTGGGCGCTCTTCCGCTTCCTCGCTCAC
TGACTCGCTGCGCTCGGTCGTTCGGCTGCGGCGAGCGGTATCAGCTCACTCAAAGGCGGTAATACGGTTA
TCCACAGAATCAGGGGATAACGCAGGAAAGAACATGTGAGCAAAAGGCCAGCAAAAGGCCAGGAACCGTA
AAAAGGCCGCGTTGCTGGCGTTTTTCCATAGGCTCCGCCCCCCTGACGAGCATCACAAAAATCGACGCTC
AAGTCAGAGGTGGCGAAACCCGACAGGACTATAAAGATACCAGGCGTTTCCCCCTGGAAGCTCCCTCGTG
CGCTCTCCTGTTCCGACCCTGCCGCTTACCGGATACCTGTCCGCCTTTCTCCCTTCGGGAAGCGTGGCGC
TTTCTCATAGCTCACGCTGTAGGTATCTCAGTTCGGTGTAGGTCGTTCGCTCCAAGCTGGGCTGTGTGCA
CGAACCCCCCGTTCAGCCCGACCGCTGCGCCTTATCCGGTAACTATCGTCTTGAGTCCAACCCGGTAAGA
CACGACTTATCGCCACTGGCAGCAGCCACTGGTAACAGGATTAGCAGAGCGAGGTATGTAGGCGGTGCTA
CAGAGTTCTTGAAGTGGTGGCCTAACTACGGCTACACTAGAAGAACAGTATTTGGTATCTGCGCTCTGCT
GAAGCCAGTTACCTTCGGAAAAAGAGTTGGTAGCTCTTGATCCGGCAAACAAACCACCGCTGGTAGCGGT
GGTTTTTTTGTTTGCAAGCAGCAGATTACGCGCAGAAAAAAAGGATCTCAAGAAGATCCTTTGATCTTTT
CTACGGGGTCTGACGCTCAGTGGAACGAAAACTCACGTTAAGGGATTTTGGTCATGAGATTATCAAAAAG
GATCTTCACCTAGATCCTTTTAAATTAAAAATGAAGTTTTAAATCAATCTAAAGTATATATGAGTAAACT
TGGTCTGACAGTTACCAATGCTTAATCAGTGAGGCACCTATCTCAGCGATCTGTCTATTTCGTTCATCCA
TAGTTGCCTGACTCCCCGTCGTGTAGATAACTACGATACGGGAGGGCTTACCATCTGGCCCCAGTGCTGC
AATGATACCGCGAGACCCACGCTCACCGGCTCCAGATTTATCAGCAATAAACCAGCCAGCCGGAAGGGCC
GAGCGCAGAAGTGGTCCTGCAACTTTATCCGCCTCCATCCAGTCTATTAATTGTTGCCGGGAAGCTAGAG
TAAGTAGTTCGCCAGTTAATAGTTTGCGCAACGTTGTTGCCATTGCTACAGGCATCGTGGTGTCACGCTC
GTCGTTTGGTATGGCTTCATTCAGCTCCGGTTCCCAACGATCAAGGCGAGTTACATGATCCCCCATGTTG
TGCAAAAAAGCGGTTAGCTCCTTCGGTCCTCCGATCGTTGTCAGAAGTAAGTTGGCCGCAGTGTTATCAC
TCATGGTTATGGCAGCACTGCATAATTCTCTTACTGTCATGCCATCCGTAAGATGCTTTTCTGTGACTGG
TGAGTACTCAACCAAGTCATTCTGAGAATAGTGTATGCGGCGACCGAGTTGCTCTTGCCCGGCGTCAATA
CGGGATAATACCGCGCCACATAGCAGAACTTTAAAAGTGCTCATCATTGGAAAACGTTCTTCGGGGCGAA
AACTCTCAAGGATCTTACCGCTGTTGAGATCCAGTTCGATGTAACCCACTCGTGCACCCAACTGATCTTC
AGCATCTTTTACTTTCACCAGCGTTTCTGGGTGAGCAAAAACAGGAAGGCAAAATGCCGCAAAAAAGGGA
ATAAGGGCGACACGGAAATGTTGAATACTCATACTCTTCCTTTTTCAATATTATTGAAGCATTTATCAGG
GTTATTGTCTCATGAGCGGATACATATTTGAATGTATTTAGAAAAATAAACAAATAGGGGTTCCGCGCAC
ATTTCCCCGAAAAGTGCCACCTGACGTCTAAGAAACCATTATTATCATGACATTAACCTATAAAAATAGG
CGTATCACGAGGCCCTTTCGTCTCGCGCGTTTCGGTGATGACGGTGAAAACCTCTGACACATGCAGCTCC
CGGAGACGGTCACAGCTTGTCTGTAAGCGGATGCCGGGAGCAGACAAGCCCGTCAGGGCGCGTCAGCGGG
TGTTGGCGGGTGTCGGGGCTGGCTTAACTATGCGGCATCAGAGCAGATTGTACTGAGAGTGCACCATATG
CGGTGTGAAATACCGCACAGATGCGTAAGGAGAAAATACCGCATCAGGCGCCATTCGCCATTCAGGCTGC
GCAACTGTTGGGAAGGGCGATCGGTGCGGGCCTCTTCGCTATTACGCCAGCTGGCGAAAGGGGGATGTGC
TGCAAGGCGATTAAGTTGGGTAACGCCAGGGTTTTCCCAGTCACGACGTTGTAAAACGACGGCCAGTG
Features (pLannotate 1.2.2; 25 found; start..end, strand, type, name):
    399..418     +  enhancer       CMV enhancer (fragment): human cytomegalovirus immediate early enhancer
    448..465     +  misc_feature   MCS (fragment): pBluescript multiple cloning site
    472..971     +  promoter       PGK promoter: mouse phosphoglycerate kinase 1 promoter
    983..1698    +  CDS            SYFP2 (fragment): monomeric optimized variant of EYFP, identical to mVenus but with L68V (Kremers et al., 2006) mammalian codon-optimized
   1766..2332    +  CDS            NRAS: RASN_HUMAN - Also known as HRAS1. Experimental evidence at protein level: Swiss-Prot protein existence level 1. Ras proteins bind GDP/GTP and possess intrinsic GTPase activity. From Homo sapiens (Human).
   2376..2394    -  promoter       chicken β-actin promoter (fragment): contains a 21-bp deletion relative to the standard chicken β-actin promoter
   2502..2964    +  misc_feature   IRES: internal ribosome entry site (IRES) of the encephalomyocarditis virus (EMCV)
   2984..3056    +  CDS            env (fragment): murine leukemia virus gPr80 envelope polyprotein precursor; env; proteolytically cleaved into gp70SU and p15TM subunits
   3098..3133    +  LTR            3' LTR (ΔU3) (fragment): self-inactivating 3' long terminal repeat (LTR) from Moloney murine leukemia virus
   3144..3203    +  CDS            NRAS (fragment): RASN_HUMAN - Also known as HRAS1. Experimental evidence at protein level: Swiss-Prot protein existence level 1. Ras proteins bind GDP/GTP and possess intrinsic GTPase activity. From Homo sapiens (Human).
   3220..3444    +  polyA_signal   bGH poly(A) signal: bovine growth hormone polyadenylation signal
   3448..3467    +  promoter       SV40 promoter (fragment): SV40 enhancer and early promoter
   3466..3500    +  CDS            SB100X (fragment): hyperactive variant of the Sleeping Beauty transposase (Mátés et al., 2009)
   3500..3608    +  CDS            SB100X (fragment): hyperactive variant of the Sleeping Beauty transposase (Mátés et al., 2009)
   3841..3878    +  misc_feature   MCS (fragment): pUC18/19 multiple cloning site
   3915..3931    -  protein_bind   lac operator: The lac repressor binds to the lac operator to inhibit transcription in E. coli. This inhibition can be relieved by adding lactose or isopropyl-β-D-thiogalactopyranoside (IPTG). lac repressor encoded by lacI
   3939..3969    -  promoter       lac promoter: promoter for the E. coli lac operon
   3984..4005    -  protein_bind   CAP binding site: CAP binding activates transcription in the presence of cAMP. E. coli catabolite activator protein
   4018..4110    -  CDS            lacI (fragment): lac repressor; lacI; The lac repressor binds to the lac operator to inhibit transcription in E. coli. This inhibition can be relieved by adding lactose or isopropyl-β-D-thiogalactopyranoside (IPTG).
   4293..4881    -  rep_origin     ori: high-copy-number ColE1/pMB1/pBR322/pUC origin of replication
   5052..5912    -  CDS            AmpR: β-lactamase; bla; confers resistance to ampicillin, carbenicillin, and related antibiotics
   5913..6017    -  promoter       AmpR promoter: bla
   6112..6147    +  CDS            rop (fragment): Rop protein, which maintains plasmids at low copy number; rop
   6249..6348    +  misc_feature   bom (fragment): basis of mobility region from pBR322
   6354..3       -  CDS            lacZα (fragment) (across the origin): LacZα fragment of β-galactosidase; lacZ fragment
