[The description below was written by a language model from this plasmid's Addgene catalogue record and pLannotate feature annotations shown in this document.]
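Description:
pT/PGK-mVenus-P2A-NRASG12V is a Sleeping Beauty transposon plasmid built on the pT backbone and intended for hydrodynamic tail vein injection into mice, a route that delivers naked DNA mainly to hepatocytes. It is propagated in E. coli as a high-copy plasmid through a ColE1/pUC-type origin, with ampicillin selection provided by the β-lactamase gene and its own promoter. Remnants of pUC-style lac elements (lac promoter and operator, CAP site, lacZα fragment) are also annotated in the backbone.

The payload is a single transcription unit driven by the mouse phosphoglycerate kinase 1 (PGK) promoter. It encodes the monomeric yellow fluorescent protein mVenus (matched by the annotation software to the near-identical SYFP2), followed by human NRAS carrying the oncogenic G12V substitution. According to the construct name, the two reading frames are joined by a P2A ribosome-skipping peptide, so both proteins are made from one mRNA and fluorescence marks the cells expressing mutant RAS. The short gap between the two annotated coding sequences is consistent with this, although the P2A itself is not annotated. Downstream lie an EMCV IRES, small retroviral and NRAS fragments that look like cloning remnants, and a bGH polyadenylation signal. The transposon inverted repeats are not explicitly annotated, and the short hits labelled SB100X are only fragments, so the plasmid does not appear to encode a functional transposase, which would have to be supplied separately for genomic integration.

The catalogue lists a total size of 7,719 bp, whereas the sequenced record behind the feature table is 6,508 nt, a discrepancy the record does not explain. The associated work concerns how RAS dosage influences senescence and tumour initiation.
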