Addgene plasmid #236073: pT/PGK-mVenus-P2A-NRASG12V
Purpose: Sleeping Beauty transposon plasmid for hydrodynamic tail vein injection (HDTVi) into mice. Pgk promotor driven expression of mVenus and mutant NRAS (NRASG12V).
Depositing lab: Masashi Narita. Depositing organization: Cancer Research UK Cambridge Institute (CRUK-CI), University of Cambridge. Publication: Titration of RAS alters senescent state and influences tumour initiation. Chan ASL, Zhu H, Narita M, Cassidy LD, Young ARJ, Bermejo-Rodriguez C, Janowska AT, Chen HC, Gough S, Oshimori N, Zender L, Aitken SJ, Hoare M, Narita M. Nature. 2024 Sep;633(8030):678-685. doi: 10.1038/s41586-024-07797-z. Epub 2024 Aug 7. PubMed 39112713.
Backbone
  Vector backbone: pT
  Total vector size (bp): 7719
  Vector type: Sleeping beauty transposon plasmid
Growth in bacteria
  Bacterial resistance: Ampicillin, 100 μg/mL
  Growth temperature: 37°C
  Growth strain: DH5alpha
  Copy number: High Copy
Gene/Insert 1
  Gene/Insert name: mVenus
  Species: Aequorea victoria
  Insert size (bp): 717
  GenBank ID: DQ092360
  Promoter: PGK
  Cloning method: Unknown
  Sequencing primers: 5′ -
Gene/Insert 2
  Gene/Insert name: NRAS G12V
  Species: H. sapiens (human)
  Mutation: G12V
  GenBank ID: NG_007572
  Entrez Gene: NRAS (a.k.a. ALPS4, CMNS, KRAS, N-ras, NCMS, NRAS1, NS6)
  Promoter: PGK
  Cloning method: Unknown
  Sequencing primers: 5′ -
Terms and licenses: Academic/Nonprofit Terms; Industry Terms: Not Available to Industry
How to cite: pT/PGK-mVenus-P2A-NRASG12V was a gift from Masashi Narita (Addgene plasmid # 236073 ; http://n2t.net/addgene:236073 ; RRID:Addgene_236073)
